>Addgene plasmid #178798 | pATetO 6XHis-Taq DNA Ligase | addgene full sequence | sequence record 356094 | Addgene NGS Result
TTTTCTACGGGGTCTGACGCTCAGTGGAACGAAAACTCACGTTAAGGGATTTTGGTCATGAGATTATCAA
AAAGGATCTTCACCTAGATCCTTTTAAACTAGTGAAGTTACCATCACGGAAAAAGGTTATGCTGCTTTTA
AGACCCACTTTCACATTTAAGTTGTTTTTCTAATCCGCATATGATCAATTCAAGGCCGAATAAGAAGGCT
GGCTCTGCACCTTGGTGATCAAATAATTCGATAGCTTGTCGTAATAATGGCGGCATACTATCAGTAGTAG
GTGTTTCCCTTTCTTCTTTAGCGACTTGATGCTCTTGATCTTCCAATACGCAACCTAAAGTAAAATGCCC
CACTGCGCTGAGTGCATATAATGCATTCTCTAGTGAAAAACCTTGTTGGCATAAAAAGGCTAATTGATTT
TCGAGAGTTTCATACTGTTTTTCTGTAGGCCGTGTACCTAAATGTACTTTTGCTCCATCGCGATGACTTA
GTAAAGCACATCTAAAACTTTTAGCGTTATCACGTAAAAAATCTTGCCAGCTTTCCCCTTCTAAAGGGCA
AAAGTGAGTATGGTGCCTATCTAACATCTCAATGGCTAAGGCGTCGAGCAAAGCCCGCTTATTTTTTACA
TGCCAATACAATGTAGGCTGCTCTACACCTAGCTTCTGGGCGAGTTTACGGGTTGTTAAACCTTCGATTC
CGACCTCATTAAGCAGCTCTAATGCGCTGTTAATCACTTTACTTTTATCTAAACGAGACATCATTAATTC
CTACCAATGCTTAATCAGTGAGGCACCTATCTCAGCGATCTGTCTATTTCGTTCATCCATAGTTGCCTGA
CTCCCCGTCGTGTAGATAACTACGATACGGGAGGGCTTACCATCTGGCCCCAGTGCTGCAATGATACCGC
GAGAGCCACGCTCACCGGCTCCAGATTTATCAGCAATAAACCAGCCAGCCGGAAGGGCCGAGCGCAGAAG
TGGTCCTGCAACTTTATCCGCCTCCATCCAGTCTATCAATTGTTGCCGGGAAGCTAGAGTAAGTAGTTCG
CCAGTTAATAGTTTGCGCAACGTTGTTGCCATTGCTACAGGCATCGTGGTGTCACGCTCGTCGTTTGGTA
TGGCTTCATTCAGCTCCGGTTCCCAACGATCAAGGCGAGTTACATGATCCCCCATGTTGTGCAAAAAAGC
GGTTAGCTCCTTCGGTCCTCCGATCGTTGTCAGAAGTAAGTTGGCCGCAGTGTTATCACTCATGGTTATG
GCAGCACTGCATAATTCTCTTACTGTCATGCCATCCGTAAGATGCTTTTCTGTGACTGGTGAGTACTCAA
CCAAGTCATTCTGAGAATAGTGTATGCGGCGACCGAGTTGCTCTTGCCCGGCGTCAATACGGGATAATAC
CGCGCCACATAGCAGAACTTTAAAAGTGCTCATCATTGGAAAACGTTCTTCGGGGCGAAAACTCTCAAGG
ATCTTACCGCTGTTGAGATCCAGTTCGATGTAACCCACTCGTGCACCCAACTGATCTTCAGCATCTTTTA
CTTTCACCAGCGTTTCTGGGTGAGCAAAAACAGGAAGGCAAAATGCCGCAAAAAAGGGAATAAGGGCGAC
ACGGAAATGTTGAATACTCATACTCTTCCTTTTTCAATATTATTGAAGCATTTATCAGGGTTATTGTCTC
ATGAGCGGATACATATTTGAATGTATTTAGAAAAATAAACAAATAGGGGTTCCGCGCACATTTCCCGGGA
ACTGCCAGACATCAAATAAAACAAAAGGCTCAGTCGGAAGACTGGGCCTTTTGTTTTATCTGTTGTTTGT
CGGTGAACACTCTCCCGATTGCGATACAGACCCTAATTTCACATCATATGACACTAATCCTAATTTTTGT
TGACACTCTATCATTGATAGAGTTATTTTACCTCTCCCTATCAGTGATAGAGAAAACTAGAAATAATTTT
GTTTAACTTTAAGAAGGAGATATACATATGGCTAGCAGAGGATCGCATCACCATCACCATCACATGAAGG
GCGCATGACCCTGGAGGCCGCGCGCCGTCGCGTGAACGAGTTACGCGATTTAATTCGTTATCACAACTAT
CTTTACTACGTGTTGGACGCCCCTGAAATCTCAGATGCAGAGTATGATCGCCTGTTACGCGAACTTAAGG
AGCTGGAAGAACGTTTCCCTGAGTTACAGAGCCCTGATAGCCCGACTGAACAAGTAGGGGCACGCCCGCT
TGAATCCACTTTCCGCCCTGTGCGTCATCCGACACGTATGTATTCTTTAGACAATGCGTTCAGTTTGGAT
GAAGTACGTGCGTTCGAAGAGCGCATTGAGCGCGCGTTGGGTCGTAAGGGGCCTTTTTTATATACCGTGG
AGCATAAGGTTGATGGGTTATCAGTTAATTTGTATTACGAAGAAGGTATCTTAGTATTTGGCGCAACGCG
CGGCGATGGGGAAACGGGTGAAGAAGTGACACAAAACCTTCTTACTATTCGCACTATCCCGCGTCGTCTT
ACGGGAGTACCTGATCGCCTTGAAGTTCGTGGAGAAGTATACATGCCCATCGAGGCATTTCTTCGTTTAA
ACCAAGAGTTAGAAGAAGCAGGCGAACGCATTTTCAAGAACCCGCGCAATGCCGCAGCCGGTTCGCTTCG
TCAAAAGGACCCCCGTGTTACTGCTCGTCGCGGATTGCGCGCGACGTTCTACGCCTTGGGGTTGGGTCTT
GAAGAGACGGGGCTTAAATCGCAGCATGACCTTTTGTTGTGGCTTCGTGAGCGTGGTTTCCCAGTAGAAC
ACGGATTTACACGTGCTTTGGGGGCGGAAGGGGTGGAGGAAGTTTACCAAGCCTGGTTAAAGGAGCGCCG
TAAGCTTCCCTTCGAAGCGGACGGTGTTGTCGTCAAATTGGATGACCTGGCACTGTGGCGTGAGTTGGGG
TATACGGCACGTGCACCACGTTTCGCGTTAGCCTATAAGTTTCCCGCAGAGGAGAAGGAGACGCGTCTGT
TATCAGTCGCTTTCCAAGTAGGACGTACCGGGCGTATTACTCCAGTGGGAGTACTTGAACCCGTTTTTAT
CGAGGGGTCAGAGGTGTCGCGTGTTACGTTACATAACGAGAGTTTCATTGAAGAGTTGGATGTACGTATT
GGGGATTGGGTACTTGTCCACAAAGCTGGCGGCGTGATCCCTGAGGTCTTGCGCGTCCTGAAAGAACGCC
GCACCGGGGAGGAGAAACCAATTTTGTGGCCTGAAAATTGTCCTGAATGTGGGCATGCCCTGATCAAGGA
AGGGAAAGTACATCGTTGCCCTAACCCACTGTGCCCCGCTAAGCGTTTCGAAGCGATTCGTCATTACGCC
AGCCGCAAAGCTATGGATATCCAAGGTTTAGGGGAGAAATTAATTGAAAAACTGCTGGAGAAAGGCTTAG
TGCGTGATGTGGCTGATTTATACCGTCTTAAAAAGGAGGACTTGGTAAACTTGGAACGTATGGGCGAGAA
AAGTGCGGAGAATTTGTTACGCCAGATCGAGGAGTCCAAAGGGCGCGGGCTGGAACGCCTGTTATACGCC
TTGGGGCTGCCCGGCGTGGGTGAAGTGCTTGCGCGTAATTTAGCCTTACGCTTCGGCCACATGGACCGTC
TTTTAGAGGCCGGGCTTGAGGACCTTCTTGAGGTGGAAGGTGTCGGCGAGTTGACTGCTCGCGCGATTCT
GAATACTCTGAAAGACCCTGAGTTTCGTGATTTAGTTCGCCGTTTGAAAGAAGCGGGTGTCGAAATGGAA
GCTAAAGAACGCGAAGGTGAAGCATTGAAGGGTTTGACGTTCGTCATTACGGGTGAACTGAGCCGCCCGC
GTGAGGAAGTCAAAGCTCTTTTGCGTCGCTTAGGCGCAAAAGTGACCGACTCCGTCTCTCGCAAAACCGG
TTTTTTGGTAGTAGGCGAGAACCCGGGGTCGAAGTTAGAAAAGGCACGTGCTTTAGGAGTCCCCACACTG
TCCGAAGAAGAGCTGTATCGCCTTATCGAGGAGCGTACAGGGAAAGATCCCCGTGCGCTGACGGCATGAT
AATTGCCTCTGCCAAAATTCTGTCCTCAAGCGTTTTAGTTCGTCGGTCAGTTTCACCTGATTTACGTAAA
AACCCGCTTCGGCGGGTTTTTGCTTTTGGAGGGGCAGAAAGATGAATGACTGTCGGCCATTCGATGGTGT
CGGGTCATGTGAGCAAAAGGCCAGCAAAAGGCCAGGAACCGTAAAAAGGCCGCGTTGCTGGCGTTTTTCC
ATAGGCTCCGCCCCCCTGACGAGCATCACAAAAATCGACGCTCAAGTCAGAGGTGGCGAAACCCGACAGG
ACTATAAAGATACCAGGCGTTTCCCCCTGGAAGCTCCCTCGTGCGCTCTCCTGTTCCGACCCTGCCGCTT
ACCGGATACCTGTCCGCCTTTCTCCCTTCGGGAAGCGTGGCGCTTTCTCATAGCTCACGCTGTAGGTATC
TCAGTTCGGTGTAGGTCGTTCGCTCCAAGCTGGGCTGTGTGCACGAACCCCCCGTTCAGCCCGACCGCTG
CGCCTTATCCGGTAACTATCGTCTTGAGTCCAACCCGGTAAGACACGACTTATCGCCACTGGCAGCAGCC
ACTGGTAACAGGATTAGCAGAGCGAGGTATGTAGGCGGTGCTACAGAGTTCTTGAAGTGGTGGCCTAACT
ACGGCTACACTAGAAGAACAGTATTTGGTATCTGCGCTCTGCTGAAGCCAGTTACCTTCGGAAAAAGAGT
TGGTAGCTCTTGATCCGGCAAACAAACCACCGCTGGTAGCGGTGGTTTTTTTGTTTGCAAGCAGCAGATT
ACGCGCAGAAAAAAAGGATCTCAAGAAGATCCTTTGATC
Features (pLannotate 1.2.2; 10 found; start..end, strand, type, name):
    138..764     -  CDS            TetR: tetracycline repressor TetR; tetR; TetR binds to the tetracycline operator tetO to inhibit transcription. This inhibition can be relieved by adding tetracycline or doxycycline.
    772..1631    -  CDS            AmpR (fragment): β-lactamase; bla; confers resistance to ampicillin, carbenicillin, and related antibiotics
   1632..1736    -  promoter       AmpR promoter: bla
   1766..1809    -  terminator     rrnB T1 terminator: Escherichia coli rrnB; transcription terminator T1 from the E. coli rrnB gene
   1895..1913    +  protein_bind   tet operator: bacterial operator O1 for the tetR and tetA genes tetracycline repressor TetR
   1917..1946    +  protein_bind   tetracycline response element (fragment): contains seven copies of the tetracycline operator tetO tetracycline repressor TetR
   1958..1980    +  RBS            RBS: efficient ribosome binding site from bacteriophage T7 gene 10 (Olins and Rangwala, 1989)
   2006..2023    +  CDS            7xHis (fragment): 6xHis affinity tag
   2035..4050    +  CDS            ligA: DNLJ_THET8 - Also known as lig, ligT. Experimental evidence at protein level: Swiss-Prot protein existence level 1. DNA ligase that catalyzes the formation of phosphodiester linkages between 5'-phosphoryl and 3'-hydroxyl groups in double- stranded DNA using NAD as a coenzyme and as the energy source for the reaction. It is essential for DNA replication and repair of damaged DNA. From Thermus thermophilus (strain ATCC 27634 / DSM 579 / HB8).
   4266..4854    -  rep_origin     ori: high-copy-number ColE1/pMB1/pBR322/pUC origin of replication
