[The description below was written by a language model from this plasmid's Addgene catalogue record and pLannotate feature annotations shown in this document.]
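Description:
pATetO 6XHis-Taq DNA Ligase is a 4,869-nt bacterial expression plasmid built on the pATetO backbone for inducible production of the thermostable Taq DNA ligase in E. coli. It replicates from a ColE1/pMB1-type origin, which the annotation classes as high copy although the catalogue lists copy number as unknown. Selection is with ampicillin through a β-lactamase gene driven by its own bla promoter.

The expression cassette is controlled by tetracycline operator sequences located just upstream of an efficient ribosome binding site derived from bacteriophage T7 gene 10. The core promoter itself is not separately annotated. Downstream lies an N-terminal 6xHis affinity tag followed by the roughly 2 kb ligase coding sequence, a synthetic insert introduced by Gibson cloning. The automated annotation matched this open reading frame to the NAD-dependent LigA of Thermus thermophilus HB8. This presumably reflects the close similarity among Thermus ligases rather than a different identity, but the record does not resolve the point.

The plasmid also carries the TetR repressor gene, placed directly downstream of the β-lactamase gene on the opposite strand from the ligase. TetR binds the operators and keeps the ligase silent until tetracycline or an analogue is added to relieve repression. An rrnB T1 terminator sits between the resistance cassette and the tet-regulated region, insulating the two units.

The His tag allows affinity purification. The associated publication concerns making molecular biology reagents without purification, which suggests the plasmid is used to produce ligase-expressing cells for low-cost reagent preparation.
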