Addgene plasmid #178798: pATetO 6XHis-Taq DNA Ligase
Purpose: Inducible expression of Taq DNA Ligase in E. coli
Depositing lab: Andrew Ellington. Depositing organization: University of Texas at Austin. Publication: Producing molecular biology reagents without purification. Bhadra S, Nguyen V, Torres JA, Kar S, Fadanka S, Gandini C, Akligoh H, Paik I, Maranhao AC, Molloy J, Ellington AD. PLoS One. 2021 Jun 1;16(6):e0252507. doi: 10.1371/journal.pone.0252507. eCollection 2021. PubMed 34061896.
Backbone
  Vector backbone: pATetO
  Vector type: Bacterial Expression
Growth in bacteria
  Bacterial resistance: Ampicillin, 100 μg/mL
  Growth temperature: 37°C
  Growth strain: DH5alpha
  Copy number: Unknown
Gene/Insert
  Gene/Insert name: Taq DNA Ligase
  Species: Synthetic
  Cloning method: Gibson Cloning
  Sequencing primers: 5′ CTCTCCCTATCAGTGATAGAGAAAACTAG
Terms and licenses: Academic/Nonprofit Terms; Industry Terms: Not Available to Industry
How to cite: pATetO 6XHis-Taq DNA Ligase was a gift from Andrew Ellington (Addgene plasmid # 178798 ; http://n2t.net/addgene:178798 ; RRID:Addgene_178798)
